Addgene plasmid #239950: pLentiCRISPRv2-MFSD6-Puro
Purpose: CRISPR KO of human MFSD6
Depositing lab: Jan Carette. Depositing organization: Stanford University. Publication: MFSD6 is an entry receptor for enterovirus D68. Varanese L, Xu L, Peters CE, Pintilie G, Roberts DS, Raj S, Liu M, Ooi YS, Diep J, Qiao W, Richards CM, Callaway J, Bertozzi CR, Jabs S, de Vries E, van Kuppeveld FJM, Nagamine CM, Chiu W, Carette JE. Nature. 2025 Mar 25. doi: 10.1038/s41586-025-08908-0. PubMed 40132641.
Backbone
  Vector backbone: pLentiCRISPRv2
  Vector type: Mammalian Expression, Lentiviral, CRISPR
  Selectable markers: Puromycin
Growth in bacteria
  Bacterial resistance: Ampicillin, 100 μg/mL
  Growth temperature: 30°C
  Growth strain: NEB Stable
  Copy number: Unknown
Gene/Insert
  Gene/Insert name: MFSD6
  gRNA/shRNA sequence: TGGAACTACAACCCTCTTTG
  Species: H. sapiens (human)
  Cloning method: Gibson Cloning
Terms and licenses: Academic/Nonprofit Terms; Industry Terms: Not Available to Industry
How to cite: pLentiCRISPRv2-MFSD6-Puro was a gift from Jan Carette (Addgene plasmid # 239950 ; http://n2t.net/addgene:239950 ; RRID:Addgene_239950)
