[The description below was written by a language model from this plasmid's Addgene catalogue record and pLannotate feature annotations shown in this document.]
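Description:
pLentiCRISPRv2-MFSD6-Puro is an all-in-one lentiviral CRISPR knockout vector built on the pLentiCRISPRv2 backbone, carrying a single guide RNA directed against human MFSD6. It is propagated in E. coli through a high-copy ColE1/pUC-type origin with ampicillin resistance (AmpR). The record specifies a recombination-deficient strain grown at reduced temperature, as is common for plasmids containing repeated LTR sequences. The backbone also contains an f1 origin and an SV40/EM7-driven bleomycin/Zeocin resistance cassette located outside the LTRs, so this cassette is not transferred with the virus.

The transfer cassette follows a third-generation, self-inactivating design. A CMV enhancer/promoter fused to a truncated HIV-1 5' LTR drives genomic RNA production in packaging cells, followed by the Ψ packaging signal with a partial gag sequence, the Rev response element for nuclear export, and a cPPT/CTS, and it ends in a ΔU3 3' LTR. Within this unit, a human U6 (RNA polymerase III) promoter expresses the MFSD6-targeting spacer joined to the Streptococcus pyogenes gRNA scaffold. An EF-1α core promoter drives S. pyogenes Cas9, followed in the same orientation by puromycin N-acetyltransferase. The element linking Cas9 and PuroR is not annotated in the feature table. A WPRE downstream enhances transcript expression.

After packaging and transduction, cells that have integrated the vector can be selected with puromycin, and they express both the nuclease and the guide to disrupt MFSD6. According to the associated publication title, MFSD6 was studied as an entry receptor for enterovirus D68, so the plasmid is suited to generating MFSD6-deficient human cell lines for such virus–host studies.
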