Features (pLannotate 1.2.2; 33 found; start..end, strand, type, name):
      1..589     +  rep_origin     ori: high-copy-number ColE1/pMB1/pBR322/pUC origin of replication
    772..864     +  CDS            lacI (fragment): lac repressor; lacI; The lac repressor binds to the lac operator to inhibit transcription in E. coli. This inhibition can be relieved by adding lactose or isopropyl-β-D-thiogalactopyranoside (IPTG).
    877..898     +  protein_bind   CAP binding site: CAP binding activates transcription in the presence of cAMP. E. coli catabolite activator protein
    913..943     +  promoter       lac promoter: promoter for the E. coli lac operon
    947..969     +  protein_bind   lac operator (fragment): The lac repressor binds to the lac operator to inhibit transcription in E. coli. This inhibition can be relieved by adding lactose or isopropyl-β-D-thiogalactopyranoside (IPTG). lac repressor encoded by lacI
   1040..1161    -  polyA_signal   SV40 poly(A) signal: SV40 polyadenylation signal
   1156..1281    -  CDS            ble (fragment): BLE_KLEPN - Experimental evidence at protein level: Swiss-Prot protein existence level 1. Binding protein with a strong affinity to the bleomycin family of antibiotics. Binds to CL990; an antimitotic-antibiotic compound. From Klebsiella pneumoniae.
   1291..1665    -  CDS            BleoR: antibiotic-binding protein; Sh ble from Streptoalloteichus hindustanus; confers resistance to bleomycin, phleomycin, and Zeocin™
   1684..1731    -  promoter       EM7 promoter: synthetic bacterial promoter&nbsp
   1779..2108    -  promoter       SV40 promoter: SV40 enhancer and early promoter
   2122..2550    -  rep_origin     f1 ori (sequence partly withheld): f1 bacteriophage origin of replication; arrow indicates direction of (+) strand synthesis
   2571..2592    -  promoter       SV40 promoter (fragment): SV40 enhancer and early promoter
   2596..2820    -  polyA_signal   bGH poly(A) signal: bovine growth hormone polyadenylation signal
   2852..3085    -  LTR            3' LTR (ΔU3): self-inactivating 3' long terminal repeat (LTR) from HIV-1
   3087..3106    -  misc_feature   cPPT/CTS (fragment): central polypurine tract and central termination sequence of HIV-1
   3157..3745    -  misc_feature   WPRE: woodchuck hepatitis virus posttranscriptional regulatory element
   3761..4358    -  CDS            PuroR (fragment): puromycin N-acetyltransferase; pac from Streptomyces; confers resistance to puromycin
   4496..8599    -  CDS            Cas9: Cas9 (Csn1) endonuclease from the Streptococcus pyogenes Type II CRISPR/Cas system generates RNA-guided double strand breaks in DNA
   8624..8835    -  promoter       EF-1α core promoter: core promoter for human elongation factor EF-1α
   8861..8879    -  CDS            small t antigen (fragment): SV40 (simian virus 40) small t antigen
   8897..8972    -  misc_RNA       gRNA scaffold: guide RNA scaffold for the Streptococcus pyogenes CRISPR/Cas9 system
   9002..9242    -  promoter       U6 promoter: RNA polymerase III promoter for human U6 snRNA
   9293..9410    -  misc_feature   cPPT/CTS: central polypurine tract and central termination sequence of HIV-1
   9460..9560    -  CDS            Rev (fragment): human immunodeficiency virus 1 (HIV-1) Rev protein; rev; enhances nuclear export of unspliced and incompletely spliced viral mRNAs
   9937..10170   -  misc_feature   RRE: The Rev response element (RRE) of HIV-1 allows for Rev-dependent mRNA export from the nucleus to the cytoplasm.
  10316..10679   -  CDS            HIV-1 gag (fragment): gag protein from human immunodeficiency virus 1; gag
  10663..10788   -  misc_feature   HIV-1 Ψ: packaging signal of human immunodeficiency virus type 1
  10835..11015   -  LTR            5' LTR (truncated): truncated 5' long terminal repeat (LTR) from HIV-1
  11033..11232   -  promoter       CMV promoter: human cytomegalovirus (CMV) immediate early promoter
  11233..11612   -  enhancer       CMV enhancer: human cytomegalovirus immediate early enhancer
  11767..11819   +  misc_feature   bom (fragment): basis of mobility region from pBR322
  11878..11982   +  promoter       AmpR promoter: bla
  11983..12843   +  CDS            AmpR: β-lactamase; bla; confers resistance to ampicillin, carbenicillin, and related antibiotics
>Addgene plasmid #239950 | pLentiCRISPRv2-MFSD6-Puro | addgene full sequence | sequence record 478383 | Addgene NGS Result
TTGAGATCCTTTTTTTCTGCGCGTAATCTGCTGCTTGCAAACAAAAAAACCACCGCTACCAGCGGTGGTT
TGTTTGCCGGATCAAGAGCTACCAACTCTTTTTCCGAAGGTAACTGGCTTCAGCAGAGCGCAGATACCAA
ATACTGTTCTTCTAGTGTAGCCGTAGTTAGGCCACCACTTCAAGAACTCTGTAGCACCGCCTACATACCT
CGCTCTGCTAATCCTGTTACCAGTGGCTGCTGCCAGTGGCGATAAGTCGTGTCTTACCGGGTTGGACTCA
AGACGATAGTTACCGGATAAGGCGCAGCGGTCGGGCTGAACGGGGGGTTCGTGCACACAGCCCAGCTTGG
AGCGAACGACCTACACCGAACTGAGATACCTACAGCGTGAGCTATGAGAAAGCGCCACGCTTCCCGAAGG
GAGAAAGGCGGACAGGTATCCGGTAAGCGGCAGGGTCGGAACAGGAGAGCGCACGAGGGAGCTTCCAGGG
GGAAACGCCTGGTATCTTTATAGTCCTGTCGGGTTTCGCCACCTCTGACTTGAGCGTCGATTTTTGTGAT
GCTCGTCAGGGGGGCGGAGCCTATGGAAAAACGCCAGCAACGCGGCCTTTTTACGGTTCCTGGCCTTTTG
CTGGCCTTTTGCTCACATGTTCTTTCCTGCGTTATCCCCTGATTCTGTGGATAACCGTATTACCGCCTTT
GAGTGAGCTGATACCGCTCGCCGCAGCCGAACGACCGAGCGCAGCGAGTCAGTGAGCGAGGAAGCGGAAG
AGCGCCCAATACGCAAACCGCCTCTCCCCGCGCGTTGGCCGATTCATTAATGCAGCTGGCACGACAGGTT
TCCCGACTGGAAAGCGGGCAGTGAGCGCAACGCAATTAATGTGAGTTAGCTCACTCATTAGGCACCCCAG
GCTTTACACTTTATGCTTCCGGCTCGTATGTTGTGTGGAATTGTGAGCGGATAACAATTTCACACAGGAA
ACAGCTATGACCATGATTACGCCAAGCTCTAGCTAGAGGTCGACGGTATACAGACATGATAAGATACATT
GATGAGTTTGGACAAACCACAACTAGAATGCAGTGAAAAAAATGCTTTATTTGTGAAATTTGTGATGCTA
TTGCTTTATTTGTAACCATTATAAGCTGCAATAAACAAGTTGGGGTGGGCGAAGAACTCCAGCATGAGAT
CCCCGCGCTGGAGGATCATCCAGCCGGCGTCCCGGAAAACGATTCCGAAGCCCAACCTTTCATAGAAGGC
GGCGGTGGAATCGAAATCTCGTAGCACGTGTCAGTCCTGCTCCTCGGCCACGAAGTGCACGCAGTTGCCG
GCCGGGTCGCGCAGGGCGAACTCCCGCCCCCACGGCTGCTCGCCGATCTCGGTCATGGCCGGCCCGGAGG
CGTCCCGGAAGTTCGTGGACACGACCTCCGACCACTCGGCGTACAGCTCGTCCAGGCCGCGCACCCACAC
CCAGGCCAGGGTGTTGTCCGGCACCACCTGGTCCTGGACCGCGCTGATGAACAGGGTCACGTCGTCCCGG
ACCACACCGGCGAAGTCGTCCTCCACGAAGTCCCGGGAGAACCCGAGCCGGTCGGTCCAGAACTCGACCG
CTCCGGCGACGTCGCGCGCGGTGAGCACCGGAACGGCACTGGTCAACTTGGCCATGGTTTAGTTCCTCAC
CTTGTCGTATTATACTATGCCGATATACTATGCCGATGATTAATTGTCAACACGTGCTGATCAGATCCGA
AAATGGATATACAAGCTCCCGGGAGCTTTTTGCAAAAGCCTAGGCCTCCAAAAAAGCCTCCTCACTACTT
CTGGAATAGCTCAGAGGCAGAGGCGGCCTCGGCCTCTGCATAAATAAAAAAAATTAGTCAGCCATGGGGC
GGAGAATGGGCGGAACTGGGCGGAGTTAGGGGCGGGATGGGCGGAGTTAGGGGCGGGACTATGGTTGCTG
ACTAATTGAGATGCATGCTTTGCATACTTCTGCCTGCTGGGGAGCCTGGGGACTTTCCACACCTGGTTGC
TGACTAATTGAGATGCATGCTTTGCATACTTCTGCCTGCTGGGGAGCCTGGGGACTTTCCACACCCTAAC
TGACACACATTCCACAGAATTAATTCGCGTTAAATTTTTGTTAAATCAGCTCATTTTTTAACCAATAGGC
CGAAATCGGCAAAATCCCTTATAAATCAAAAGAATAGACCGAGATAGGGT
[37 nt withheld, positions 2221-2257]
AAAGAACGTGGACTCCAACGTCAAAGG
[49 nt withheld, positions 2285-2333]
T
[91 nt withheld, positions 2335-2425]
G
[124 nt withheld, positions 2427-2550]
GGGGATACCCCCTAGAGCCCCAGCTGGTTCTTTCCGCCTCAGAAGCCATAGAGCCCACCGCATCCCCAGC
ATGCCTGCTATTGTCTTCCCAATCCTCCCCCTTGCTGTCCTGCCCCACCCCACCCCCCAGAATAGAATGA
CACCTACTCAGACAATGCGATGCAATTTCCTCATTTTATTAGGAAAGGACAGTGGGAGTGGCACCTTCCA
GGGTCAAGGAAGGCACGGGGGAGGGGCAAACAACAGATGGCTGGCAACTAGAAGGCACAGTCGAGGCTGA
TCAGCGGGTTTAAACGGGCCCTGCTAGAGATTTTCCACACTGACTAAAAGGGTCTGAGGGATCTCTAGTT
ACCAGAGTCACACAACAGACGGGCACACACTACTTGAAGCACTCAAGGCAAGCTTTATTGAGGCTTAAGC
AGTGGGTTCCCTAGTTAGCCAGAGAGCTCCCAGGCTCAGATCTGGTCTAACCAGAGAGACCCAGTACAAG
CAAAAAGCAGATCTTGTCTTCGTTGGGAGTGAATTAGCCCTTCCAGTCCCCCCTTTTCTTTTAAAAAGTG
GCTAAGATCTACAGCTGCCTTGTAAGTCATTGGTCTTAAAGTCGACGCGGGGAGGCGGCCCAAAGGGAGA
TCCGACTCGTCTGAGGGCGAAGGCGAAGACGCGGAAGAGGCCGCAGAGCCGGCAGCAGGCCGCGGGAAGG
AAGGTCCGCTGGATTGAGGGCCGAAGGGACGTAGCAGAAGGACGTCCCGCGCAGAATCCAGGTGGCAACA
CAGGCGAGCAGCCAAGGAAAGGACGATGATTTCCCCGACAACACCACGGAATTGTCAGTGCCCAACAGCC
GAGCCCCTGTCCAGCAGCGGGCAAGGCAGGCGGCGATGAGTTCCGCCGTGGCAATAGGGAGGGGGAAAGC
GAAAGTCCCGGAAAGGAGCTGACAGGTGGTGGCAATGCCCCAACCAGTGGGGGTTGCGTCAGCAAACACA
GTGCACACCACGCCACGTTGCCTGACAACGGGCCACAACTCCTCATAAAGAGACAGCAACCAGGATTTAT
ACAAGGAGGAGAAAATGAAAGCCATACGGGAAGCAATAGCATGATACAAAGGCATTAAAGCAGCGTATCC
ACATAGCGTAAAAGGAGCAACATAGTTAAGAATACCAGTCAATCTTTCACAAATTTTGTAATCCAGAGGT
TGATTGTCGACTTAACGCGTTCAGGCACCGGGCTTGCGGGTCATGCACCAGGTGCGCGGTCCTTCGGGCA
CCTCGACGTCGGCGGTGACGGTGAAGCCGAGCCGCTCGTAGAAGGGGAGGTTGCGGGGCGCGGAGGTCTC
CAGGAAGGCGGGCACCCCGGCGCGCTCGGCCGCCTCCACTCCGGGGAGCACGACGGCGCTGCCCAGACCC
TTGCCCTGGTGGTCGGGCGAGACTCCGACGGTGGCCAGGAACCACGCGGGCTCCTTGGGCCGGTGCGGCG
CCAGGAGGCCTTCCATCTGTTGCTGCGCGGCCAGCCGGGAACCGCTCAACTCGGCCATGCGCGGGCCGAT
CTCGGCGAACACCGCCCCCGCTTCGACGCTCTCCGGCGTGGTCCAGACCGCCACCGCGGCGCCGTCGTCC
GCGACCCACACCTTGCCGATGTCGAGCCCGACGCGCGTGAGGAAGAGTTCTTGCAGCTCGGTGACCCGCT
CGATGTGGCGGTCCGGATCGACGGTGTGGCGCGTGGCGGGGTAGTCGGCGAACGCGGCGGCGAGGGTGCG
TACGGCCCTGGGGACGTCGTCGCGGGTGGCGAGGCGCACCGTGGGCTTGTACTCGGTCGGTCCAGGATTC
TCTTCGACATCTCCGGCTTGTTTCAGCAGAGAGAAGTTTGTTGCGCCGGATCCCTTATCGTCATCGTCTT
TGTAATCTTTCTTCTTCTTAGCCTGTCCAGCCTTCTTTGTGGCGGCAGGTCGCTTGTCGCCTCCCAGCTG
AGACAGGTCGATCCGTGTCTCGTACAGGCCGGTGATGCTCTGGTGGATCAGGGTGGCGTCCAGCACCTCT
TTGGTGCTGGTGTACCTCTTCCGGTCGATGGTGGTGTCAAAGTACTTGAAGGCGGCAGGGGCTCCCAGAT
TGGTCAGGGTAAACAGGTGGATGATATTCTCGGCCTGCTCTCTGATGGGCTTATCCCGGTGCTTGTTGTA
GGCGGACAGCACTTTGTCCAGATTAGCGTCGGCCAGGATCACTCTCTTGGAGAACTCGCTGATCTGCTCG
ATGATCTCGTCCAGGTAGTGCTTGTGCTGTTCCACAAACAGCTGTTTCTGCTCATTATCCTCGGGGGAGC
CCTTCAGCTTCTCATAGTGGCTGGCCAGGTACAGGAAGTTCACATATTTGGAGGGCAGGGCCAGTTCGTT
TCCCTTCTGCAGTTCGCCGGCAGAGGCCAGCATTCTCTTCCGGCCGTTTTCCAGCTCGAACAGGGAGTAC
TTAGGCAGCTTGATGATCAGGTCCTTTTTCACTTCTTTGTAGCCCTTGGCTTCCAGAAAGTCGATGGGAT
TCTTCTCGAAGCTGCTTCTTTCCATGATGGTGATCCCCAGCAGCTCTTTCACACTCTTCAGTTTCTTGGA
CTTGCCCTTTTCCACTTTGGCCACCACCAGCACAGAATAGGCCACGGTGGGGCTGTCGAAGCCGCCGTAC
TTCTTAGGGTCCCAGTCCTTCTTTCTGGCGATCAGCTTATCGCTGTTCCTCTTGGGCAGGATAGACTCTT
TGCTGAAGCCGCCTGTCTGCACCTCGGTCTTTTTCACGATATTCACTTGGGGCATGCTCAGCACTTTCCG
CACGGTGGCAAAATCCCGGCCCTTATCCCACACGATCTCCCCGGTTTCGCCGTTTGTCTCGATCAGAGGC
CGCTTCCGGATCTCGCCGTTGGCCAGGGTAATCTCGGTCTTGAAAAAGTTCATGATGTTGCTGTAGAAGA
AGTACTTGGCGGTAGCCTTGCCGATTTCCTGCTCGCTCTTGGCGATCATCTTCCGCACGTCGTACACCTT
GTAGTCGCCGTACACGAACTCGCTTTCCAGCTTAGGGTACTTTTTGATCAGGGCGGTTCCCACGACGGCG
TTCAGGTAGGCGTCGTGGGCGTGGTGGTAGTTGTTGATCTCGCGCACTTTGTAAAACTGGAAATCCTTCC
GGAAATCGGACACCAGCTTGGACTTCAGGGTGATCACTTTCACTTCCCGGATCAGCTTGTCATTCTCGTC
GTACTTAGTGTTCATCCGGGAGTCCAGGATCTGTGCCACGTGCTTTGTGATCTGCCGGGTTTCCACCAGC
TGTCTCTTGATGAAGCCGGCCTTATCCAGTTCGCTCAGGCCGCCTCTCTCGGCCTTGGTCAGATTGTCGA
ACTTTCTCTGGGTAATCAGCTTGGCGTTCAGCAGCTGCCGCCAGTAGTTCTTCATCTTCTTCACGACCTC
TTCGGAGGGCACGTTGTCGCTCTTGCCCCGGTTCTTGTCGCTTCTGGTCAGCACCTTGTTGTCGATGGAG
TCGTCCTTCAGAAAGCTCTGAGGCACGATATGGTCCACATCGTAGTCGGACAGCCGGTTGATGTCCAGTT
CCTGGTCCACGTACATATCCCGCCCATTCTGCAGGTAGTACAGGTACAGCTTCTCGTTCTGCAGCTGGGT
GTTTTCCACGGGGTGTTCTTTCAGGATCTGGCTGCCCAGCTCTTTGATGCCCTCTTCGATCCGCTTCATT
CTCTCGCGGCTGTTCTTCTGTCCCTTCTGGGTGGTCTGGTTCTCTCTGGCCATTTCGATCACGATGTTCT
CGGGCTTGTGCCGGCCCATCACTTTCACGAGCTCGTCCACCACCTTCACTGTCTGCAGGATGCCCTTCTT
AATGGCGGGGCTGCCGGCCAGATTGGCAATGTGCTCGTGCAGGCTATCGCCCTGGCCGGACACCTGGGCT
TTCTGGATGTCCTCTTTAAAGGTCAGGCTGTCGTCGTGGATCAGCTGCATGAAGTTTCTGTTGGCGAAGC
CGTCGGACTTCAGGAAATCCAGGATTGTCTTGCCGGACTGCTTGTCCCGGATGCCGTTGATCAGCTTCCG
GCTCAGCCTGCCCCAGCCGGTGTATCTCCGCCGCTTCAGCTGCTTCATCACTTTGTCGTCGAACAGGTGG
GCATAGGTTTTCAGCCGTTCCTCGATCATCTCTCTGTCCTCAAACAGTGTCAGGGTCAGCACGATATCTT
CCAGAATGTCCTCGTTTTCCTCATTGTCCAGGAAGTCCTTGTCCTTGATAATTTTCAGCAGATCGTGGTA
TGTGCCCAGGGAGGCGTTGAACCGATCTTCCACGCCGGAGATTTCCACGGAGTCGAAGCACTCGATTTTC
TTGAAGTAGTCCTCTTTCAGCTGCTTCACGGTCACTTTCCGGTTGGTCTTGAACAGCAGGTCCACGATGG
CCTTTTTCTGCTCGCCGCTCAGGAAGGCGGGCTTTCTCATTCCCTCGGTCACGTATTTCACTTTGGTCAG
CTCGTTATACACGGTGAAGTACTCGTACAGCAGGCTGTGCTTGGGCAGCACCTTCTCGTTGGGCAGGTTC
TTATCGAAGTTGGTCATCCGCTCGATGAAGCTCTGGGCGGAAGCGCCCTTGTCCACCACTTCCTCGAAGT
TCCAGGGGGTGATGGTTTCCTCGCTCTTTCTGGTCATCCAGGCGAATCTGCTGTTTCCCCTGGCCAGAGG
GCCCACGTAGTAGGGGATGCGGAAGGTCAGGATCTTCTCGATCTTTTCCCGGTTGTCCTTCAGGAATGGG
TAAAAATCTTCCTGCCGCCGCAGAATGGCGTGCAGCTCTCCCAGGTGGATCTGGTGGGGGATGCTGCCGT
TGTCGAAGGTCCGCTGCTTCCGCAGCAGGTCCTCTCTGTTCAGCTTCACGAGCAGTTCCTCGGTGCCGTC
CATCTTTTCCAGGATGGGCTTGATGAACTTGTAGAACTCTTCCTGGCTGGCTCCGCCGTCAATGTAGCCG
GCGTAGCCGTTCTTGCTCTGGTCGAAGAAAATCTCTTTGTACTTCTCAGGCAGCTGCTGCCGCACGAGAG
CTTTCAGCAGGGTCAGGTCCTGGTGGTGCTCGTCGTATCTCTTGATCATAGAGGCGCTCAGGGGGGCCTT
GGTGATCTCGGTGTTCACTCTCAGGATGTCGCTCAGCAGGATGGCGTCGGACAGGTTCTTGGCGGCCAGA
AACAGGTCGGCGTACTGGTCGCCGATCTGGGCCAGCAGGTTGTCCAGGTCGTCGTCGTAGGTGTCCTTGC
TCAGCTGCAGTTTGGCATCCTCGGCCAGGTCGAAGTTGCTCTTGAAGTTGGGGGTCAGGCCCAGGCTCAG
GGCAATCAGGTTTCCGAACAGGCCATTCTTCTTCTCGCCGGGCAGCTGGGCGATCAGATTTTCCAGCCGT
CTGCTCTTGCTCAGTCTGGCAGACAGGATGGCCTTGGCGTCCACGCCGCTGGCGTTGATGGGGTTTTCCT
CGAACAGCTGGTTGTAGGTCTGCACCAGCTGGATGAACAGCTTGTCCACGTCGCTGTTGTCGGGGTTCAG
GTCGCCCTCGATCAGGAAGTGGCCCCGGAACTTGATCATGTGGGCCAGGGCCAGATAGATCAGCCGCAGG
TCGGCCTTGTCGGTGCTGTCCACCAGTTTCTTTCTCAGGTGGTAGATGGTGGGGTACTTCTCGTGGTAGG
CCACCTCGTCCACGATGTTGCCGAAGATGGGGTGCCGCTCGTGCTTCTTATCCTCTTCCACCAGGAAGGA
CTCTTCCAGTCTGTGGAAGAAGCTGTCGTCCACCTTGGCCATCTCGTTGCTGAAGATCTCTTGCAGATAG
CAGATCCGGTTCTTCCGTCTGGTGTATCTTCTTCTGGCGGTTCTCTTCAGCCGGGTGGCCTCGGCTGTTT
CGCCGCTGTCGAACAGCAGGGCTCCGATCAGGTTCTTCTTGATGCTGTGCCGGTCGGTGTTGCCCAGCAC
CTTGAATTTCTTGCTGGGCACCTTGTACTCGTCGGTGATCACGGCCCAGCCCACAGAGTTGGTGCCGATG
TCCAGGCCGATGCTGTACTTCTTGTCCATGGTGGCAGCGCTCTAGAACCGGTCCTGTGTTCTGGCGGCAA
ACCCGTTGCGAAAAAGAACGTTCACGGCGACTACTGCACTTATATACGGTTCTCCCCCACCCTCGGGAAA
AAGGCGGAGCCAGTACACGACATCACTTTCCCAGTTTACCCCGCGCCACCTTCTCTAGGCACCGGATCAA
TTGCCGACCCCTCCCCCCAACTTCTCGGGGACTGTGGGCGATGTGCGCTCTGCCCACTGACGGGCACCGG
AGCCAATTCCCACTCCTTTCAAGACCTAGCTAGCGAATTCAAAAAAGCACCGACTCGGTGCCACTTTTTC
AAGTTGATAACGGACTAGCCTTATTTTAACTTGCTATTTCTAGCTCTAAAACCAAAGAGGGTTGTAGTTC
CACGGTGTTTCGTCCTTTCCACAAGATATATAAAGCCAAGAAATCGAAATACTTTCAAGTTACGGTAAGC
ATATGATAGTCCATTTTAAAACATAATTTTAAAACTGCAAACTACCCAAGAAATTATTACTTTCTACGTC
ACGTATTTTGTACTAATATCTTTGTGTTTACAGTCAAATTAATTCTAATTATCTCTCTAACAGCCTTGTA
TCGTATATGCAAATATGAAGGAATCATGGGAAATAGGCCCTCGGTACCTTAATTAACCAAACTGGATCTC
TGCTGTCCCTGTAATAAACCCGAAAATTTTGAATTTTTGTAATTTGTTTTTGTAATTCTTTAGTTTGTAT
GTCTGTTGCTATTATGTCTACTATTCTTTCCCCTGCACTGTACCCCCCAATCCCCCCTTTTCTTTTAAAA
TTGTGGATGAATACTGCCATTTGTCTGCAGAATTGGCGCACGCAGTGCCGATCCGTTCACTAATCGAATG
GATCTGTCTCTGTCTCTCTCTCCACCTTCTTCTTCTATTCCTTCGGGCCTGTCGGGTCCCCTCGGGGTTG
GGAGGTGGGTCTGAAACGATAATGGTGAATATCCCTGCCTAACTCTATTCACTATAGAAAGTACAGCAAA
AACTATTCTTAAACCTACCAAGCCTCCTACTATCATTATGAATAATTTTATATACCACAGCCAATTTGTT
ATGTTAAACCAATTCCACAAACTTGCCCATTTATCTAATTCCAATAATTCTTGTTCATTCTTTTCTTGCT
GGTTTTGCGATTCTTCAATTAAGGAGTGTATTAAGCTTGTGTAATTGTTAATTTCTCTGTCCCACTCCAT
CCAGGTCGTGTGATTCCAAATCTGTTCCAGAGATTTATTACTCCAACTAGCATTCCAAGGCACAGCAGTG
GTGCAAATGAGTTTTCCAGAGCAACCCCAAATCCCCAGGAGCTGTTGATCCTTTAGGTATCTTTCCACAG
CCAGGATTCTTGCCTGGAGCTGCTTGATGCCCCAGACTGTGAGTTGCAACAGATGCTGTTGCGCCTCAAT
AGCCCTCAGCAAATTGTTCTGCTGCTGCACTATACCAGACAATAATTGTCTGGCCTGTACCGTCAGCGTC
ATTGACGCTGCGCCCATAGTGCTTCCTGCTGCTCCCAAGAACCCAAGGAACAAAGCTCCTATTCCCACTG
CTCTTTTTTCTCTCTGCACCACTCTTCTCTTTGCCTTGGTGGGTGCTACTCCTAATGGTTCAATTTTTAC
TACTTTATATTTATATAATTCACTTCTCCAATTGTCCCTCATATCTCCTCCTCCAGGTCTGAAGATCAGC
GGCCGCTTGCTGTGCGGTGGTCTTACTTTTGTTTTGCTCTTCCTCTATCTTGTCTAAAGCTTCCTTGGTG
TCTTTTATCTCTATCCTTTGATGCACACAATAGAGGGTTGCTACTGTATTATATAATGATCTAAGTTCTT
CTGATCCTGTCTGAAGGGATGGTTGTAGCTGTCCCAGTATTTGTCTACAGCCTTCTGATGTTTCTAACAG
GCCAGGATTAACTGCGAATCGTTCTAGCTCCCTGCTTGCCCATACTATATGTTTTAATTTATATTTTTTC
TTTCCCCCTGGCCTTAACCGAATTTTTTCCCATCGCGATCTAATTCTCCCCCGCTTAATACTGACGCTCT
CGCACCCATCTCTCTCCTTCTAGCCTCCGCTAGTCAAAATTTTTGGCGTACTCACCAGTCGCCGCCCCTC
GCCTCTTGCCGTGCGCGCTTCAGCAAGCCGAGTCCTGCGTCGAGAGAGCTCCTCTGGTTTCCCTTTCGCT
TTCAAGTCCCTGTTCGGGCGCCACTGCTAGAGATTTTCCACACTGACTAAAAGGGTCTGAGGGATCTCTA
GTTACCAGAGTCACACAACAGACGGGCACACACTACTTGAAGCACTCAAGGCAAGCTTTATTGAGGCTTA
AGCAGTGGGTTCCCTAGTTAGCCAGAGAGCTCCCAGGCTCAGATCTGGTCTAACCAGAGAGACCCAGTAC
AGGCAAAACGCGCTGCTTATATAGACCTCCCACCGTACACGCCTACCGCCCATTTGCGTCAATGGGGCGG
AGTTGTTACGACATTTTGGAAAGTCCCGTTGATTTTGGTGCCAAAACAAACTCCCATTGACGTCAATGGG
GTGGAGACTTGGAAATCCCCGTGAGTCAAACCGCTATCCACGCCCATTGATGTACTGCCAAAACCGCATC
ACCATGGTAATAGCGATGACTAATACGTAGATGTACTGCCAAGTAGGAAAGTCCCATAAGGTCATGTACT
GGGCATAATGCCAGGCGGGCCATTTACCGTCATTGACGTCAATAGGGGGCGTACTTGGCATATGATACAC
TTGATGTACTGCCAAGTGGGCAGTTTACCGTAAATACTCCACCCATTGACGTCAATGGAAAGTCCCTATT
GGCGTTACTATGGGAACATACGTCATTATTGACGTCAATGGGCGGGGGTCGTTGGGCGGTCAGCCAGGCG
GGCCATTTACCGTAAGTTATGTAACGCGGAACTCCATATATGGGCTATGAACTAATGACCCCGTAATTGA
TTACTATTAATAACTAGTCAATAATCAATGTCAACGCGTATATCTGGCCCGTACATCGCGAAGCAGCGCA
AAACGCCTAACCCTAAGCAGATTCTTCATGCAATTGTCGGTCAAGCCTTGCCTTGTTGTAGCTTAAATTT
TGCTCGCGCACTACTCAGCGACCTCCAACACACAAGCAGGGAGCAGATACTGGCTTAACTATGCGGCATC
AGAGCAGATTGTACTGAGAGTGCACCATAGGGGATCGGGAGATCTCCCGATCCGTCGACGTCAGGTGGCA
CTTTTCGGGGAAATGTGCGCGGAACCCCTATTTGTTTATTTTTCTAAATACATTCAAATATGTATCCGCT
CATGAGACAATAACCCTGATAAATGCTTCAATAATATTGAAAAAGGAAGAGTATGAGTATTCAACATTTC
CGTGTCGCCCTTATTCCCTTTTTTGCGGCATTTTGCCTTCCTGTTTTTGCTCACCCAGAAACGCTGGTGA
AAGTAAAAGATGCTGAAGATCAGTTGGGTGCACGAGTGGGTTACATCGAACTGGATCTCAACAGCGGTAA
GATCCTTGAGAGTTTTCGCCCCGAAGAACGTTTTCCAATGATGAGCACTTTTAAAGTTCTGCTATGTGGC
GCGGTATTATCCCGTATTGACGCCGGGCAAGAGCAACTCGGTCGCCGCATACACTATTCTCAGAATGACT
TGGTTGAGTACTCACCAGTCACAGAAAAGCATCTTACGGATGGCATGACAGTAAGAGAATTATGCAGTGC
TGCCATAACCATGAGTGATAACACTGCGGCCAACTTACTTCTGACAACGATCGGAGGACCGAAGGAGCTA
ACCGCTTTTTTGCACAACATGGGGGATCATGTAACTCGCCTTGATCGTTGGGAACCGGAGCTGAATGAAG
CCATACCAAACGACGAGCGTGACACCACGATGCCTGTAGCAATGGCAACAACGTTGCGCAAACTATTAAC
TGGCGAACTACTTACTCTAGCTTCCCGGCAACAATTAATAGACTGGATGGAGGCGGATAAAGTTGCAGGA
CCACTTCTGCGCTCGGCCCTTCCGGCTGGCTGGTTTATTGCTGATAAATCTGGAGCCGGTGAGCGTGGGT
CTCGCGGTATCATTGCAGCACTGGGGCCAGATGGTAAGCCCTCCCGTATCGTAGTTATCTACACGACGGG
GAGTCAGGCAACTATGGATGAACGAAATAGACAGATCGCTGAGATAGGTGCCTCACTGATTAAGCATTGG
TAACTGTCAGACCAAGTTTACTCATATATACTTTAGATTGATTTAAAACTTCATTTTTAATTTAAAAGGA
TCTAGGTGAAGATCCTTTTTGATAATCTCATGACCAAAATCCCTTAACGTGAGTTTTCGTTCCACTGAGC
GTCAGACCCCGTAGAAAAGATCAAAGGATCTTC
